Addgene plasmid #193090: FUW-MD-Gata2
Purpose: constitutive expression of the mitosis degradation (MD) domain of cyclin B1 fused to mouse Gata2 in mammalian cells
Depositing lab: Filipe Pereira. Depositing organization: Center for Neuroscience and Cell Biology, University of Coimbra. Publication: GATA2 mitotic bookmarking is required for definitive haematopoiesis. Silverio-Alves R, Kurochkin I, Rydstrom A, Vazquez Echegaray C, Haider J, Nicholls M, Rode C, Thelaus L, Lindgren AY, Ferreira AG, Brandao R, Larsson J, de Bruijn MFTR, Martin-Gonzalez J, Pereira CF. Nat Commun. 2023 Aug 14;14(1):4645. doi: 10.1038/s41467-023-40391-x. PubMed 37580379.
Backbone
  Vector backbone: FUW
  Vector type: Mammalian Expression, Lentiviral
Growth in bacteria
  Bacterial resistance: Ampicillin, 100 μg/mL
  Growth temperature: 37°C
  Growth strain: NEB Stable
  Copy number: High Copy
Gene/Insert
  Gene/Insert name: MD-Gata2
  Species: M. musculus (mouse)
  Promoter: Ubc
  Cloning method: Ligation Independent Cloning
  Sequencing primers: 5′ TGAAGCTCCGGTTTTGAACT
Terms and licenses: Academic/Nonprofit Terms; Industry Terms: Not Available to Industry
How to cite: FUW-MD-Gata2 was a gift from Filipe Pereira (Addgene plasmid # 193090 ; http://n2t.net/addgene:193090 ; RRID:Addgene_193090)
