[The description below was written by a language model from this plasmid's Addgene catalogue record and pLannotate feature annotations shown in this document.]
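Description:
FUW-MD-Gata2 is a lentiviral mammalian expression plasmid of about 8.9 kb, built on the FUW backbone, for constitutive expression of mouse Gata2 fused to the mitosis degradation (MD) domain of cyclin B1. It is propagated in bacteria through a high-copy ColE1/pUC-type origin and selected with ampicillin via the β-lactamase gene. The transfer-vector framework is HIV-1 derived. A CMV enhancer/promoter sits upstream of a truncated 5' LTR and drives production of genomic RNA in packaging cells. It is followed by the Ψ packaging signal with an adjoining gag fragment, the Rev response element for Rev-dependent nuclear export, and the cPPT/CTS element that aids nuclear import of the reverse-transcribed genome. Downstream of the payload are a WPRE, which enhances transcript stability and expression, a second truncated LTR (labelled as a 5' LTR by the annotation tool but positioned as the 3' LTR), and a bovine growth hormone polyadenylation signal. The short nef and Rev annotations appear to be residual viral sequence rather than functional genes.

The expression cassette uses the human ubiquitin C promoter to drive a single fusion open reading frame, in which an N-terminal fragment of mouse Ccnb1 is joined directly to full-length mouse Gata2. The cyclin B1 destruction domain targets the fused protein for degradation during mitosis, so the transcription factor is selectively depleted in dividing cells at that stage while remaining expressed in interphase. No separate reporter or mammalian selection marker is annotated. The associated study concerns GATA2 mitotic bookmarking in definitive haematopoiesis, consistent with using this construct to test the requirement for mitotic retention of Gata2.
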