Features (pLannotate 1.2.2; 20 found; start..end, strand, type, name):
    205..584     +  enhancer       CMV enhancer: human cytomegalovirus immediate early enhancer
    585..784     +  promoter       CMV promoter: human cytomegalovirus (CMV) immediate early promoter
    802..982     +  LTR            5' LTR (truncated): truncated 5' long terminal repeat (LTR) from HIV-1
   1029..1154    +  misc_feature   HIV-1 Ψ: packaging signal of human immunodeficiency virus type 1
   1138..1501    +  CDS            HIV-1 gag (fragment): gag protein from human immunodeficiency virus 1; gag
   1647..1880    +  misc_feature   RRE: The Rev response element (RRE) of HIV-1 allows for Rev-dependent mRNA export from the nucleus to the cytoplasm.
   2257..2357    +  CDS            Rev (fragment): human immunodeficiency virus 1 (HIV-1) Rev protein; rev; enhances nuclear export of unspliced and incompletely spliced viral mRNAs
   2407..2524    +  misc_feature   cPPT/CTS: central polypurine tract and central termination sequence of HIV-1
   2589..3800    +  promoter       UbC promoter: human ubiquitin C promoter
   3824..4081    +  CDS            Ccnb1 (fragment): CCNB1_MOUSE - Also known as Ccn-2, Ccnb1-rs13, Cycb, Cycb1. Experimental evidence at protein level: Swiss-Prot protein existence level 1. Essential for the control of the cell cycle at the G2/M (mitosis) transition. From Mus musculus (Mouse).
   4061..5497    +  CDS            Gata2: GATA2_MOUSE - Experimental evidence at protein level: Swiss-Prot protein existence level 1. Transcriptional activator which regulates endothelin-1 gene expression in endothelial cells. Binds to the consensus sequence 5'- AGATAG-3'. From Mus musculus (Mouse).
   5507..5529    +  misc_feature   MCS (fragment): pBluescript multiple cloning site
   5529..6117    +  misc_feature   WPRE: woodchuck hepatitis virus posttranscriptional regulatory element
   6054..6635    +  CDS            nef (fragment): NEF_HV1H2 - Experimental evidence at protein level: Swiss-Prot protein existence level 1. Extracellular Nef protein targets CD4(+) T-lymphocytes for apoptosis by interacting with CXCR4 surface receptors. From Human immunodeficiency virus type 1 group M subtype B (isolate HXB2) (HIV-1).
   6642..6822    +  LTR            5' LTR (truncated): truncated 5' long terminal repeat (LTR) from HIV-1
   6854..6965    +  polyA_signal   bGH poly(A) signal: bovine growth hormone polyadenylation signal
   7111..7699    -  rep_origin     ori: high-copy-number ColE1/pMB1/pBR322/pUC origin of replication
   7870..8730    -  CDS            AmpR: β-lactamase; bla; confers resistance to ampicillin, carbenicillin, and related antibiotics
   8731..8835    -  promoter       AmpR promoter: bla
   8894..50      -  misc_feature   bom (fragment) (across the origin): basis of mobility region from pBR322
>Addgene plasmid #193090 | FUW-MD-Gata2 | addgene full sequence | sequence record 382235 | Addgene NGS Result
GGTGCACTCTCAGTACAATCTGCTCTGATGCCGCATAGTTAAGCCAGTATCTGCTCCCTGCTTGTGTGTT
GGAGGTCGCTGAGTAGTGCGCGAGCAAAATTTAAGCTACAACAAGGCAAGGCTTGACCGACAATTGCATG
AAGAATCTGCTTAGGGTTAGGCGTTTTGCGCTGCTTCGCGATGTACGGGCCAGATATACGCGTTGACATT
GATTATTGACTAGTTATTAATAGTAATCAATTACGGGGTCATTAGTTCATAGCCCATATATGGAGTTCCG
CGTTACATAACTTACGGTAAATGGCCCGCCTGGCTGACCGCCCAACGACCCCCGCCCATTGACGTCAATA
ATGACGTATGTTCCCATAGTAACGCCAATAGGGACTTTCCATTGACGTCAATGGGTGGAGTATTTACGGT
AAACTGCCCACTTGGCAGTACATCAAGTGTATCATATGCCAAGTACGCCCCCTATTGACGTCAATGACGG
TAAATGGCCCGCCTGGCATTATGCCCAGTACATGACCTTATGGGACTTTCCTACTTGGCAGTACATCTAC
GTATTAGTCATCGCTATTACCATGGTGATGCGGTTTTGGCAGTACATCAATGGGCGTGGATAGCGGTTTG
ACTCACGGGGATTTCCAAGTCTCCACCCCATTGACGTCAATGGGAGTTTGTTTTGGCACCAAAATCAACG
GGACTTTCCAAAATGTCGTAACAACTCCGCCCCATTGACGCAAATGGGCGGTAGGCGTGTACGGTGGGAG
GTCTATATAAGCAGCGCGTTTTGCCTGTACTGGGTCTCTCTGGTTAGACCAGATCTGAGCCTGGGAGCTC
TCTGGCTAACTAGGGAACCCACTGCTTAAGCCTCAATAAAGCTTGCCTTGAGTGCTTCAAGTAGTGTGTG
CCCGTCTGTTGTGTGACTCTGGTAACTAGAGATCCCTCAGACCCTTTTAGTCAGTGTGGAAAATCTCTAG
CAGTGGCGCCCGAACAGGGACTTGAAAGCGAAAGGGAAACCAGAGGAGCTCTCTCGACGCAGGACTCGGC
TTGCTGAAGCGCGCACGGCAAGAGGCGAGGGGCGGCGACTGGTGAGTACGCCAAAAATTTTGACTAGCGG
AGGCTAGAAGGAGAGAGATGGGTGCGAGAGCGTCAGTATTAAGCGGGGGAGAATTAGATCGCGATGGGAA
AAAATTCGGTTAAGGCCAGGGGGAAAGAAAAAATATAAATTAAAACATATAGTATGGGCAAGCAGGGAGC
TAGAACGATTCGCAGTTAATCCTGGCCTGTTAGAAACATCAGAAGGCTGTAGACAAATACTGGGACAGCT
ACAACCATCCCTTCAGACAGGATCAGAAGAACTTAGATCATTATATAATACAGTAGCAACCCTCTATTGT
GTGCATCAAAGGATAGAGATAAAAGACACCAAGGAAGCTTTAGACAAGATAGAGGAAGAGCAAAACAAAA
GTAAGACCACCGCACAGCAAGCGGCCGCTGATCTTCAGACCTGGAGGAGGAGATATGAGGGACAATTGGA
GAAGTGAATTATATAAATATAAAGTAGTAAAAATTGAACCATTAGGAGTAGCACCCACCAAGGCAAAGAG
AAGAGTGGTGCAGAGAGAAAAAAGAGCAGTGGGAATAGGAGCTTTGTTCCTTGGGTTCTTGGGAGCAGCA
GGAAGCACTATGGGCGCAGCGTCAATGACGCTGACGGTACAGGCCAGACAATTATTGTCTGGTATAGTGC
AGCAGCAGAACAATTTGCTGAGGGCTATTGAGGCGCAACAGCATCTGTTGCAACTCACAGTCTGGGGCAT
CAAGCAGCTCCAGGCAAGAATCCTGGCTGTGGAAAGATACCTAAAGGATCAACAGCTCCTGGGGATTTGG
GGTTGCTCTGGAAAACTCATTTGCACCACTGCTGTGCCTTGGAATGCTAGTTGGAGTAATAAATCTCTGG
AACAGATTTGGAATCACACGACCTGGATGGAGTGGGACAGAGAAATTAACAATTACACAAGCTTAATACA
CTCCTTAATTGAAGAATCGCAAAACCAGCAAGAAAAGAATGAACAAGAATTATTGGAATTAGATAAATGG
GCAAGTTTGTGGAATTGGTTTAACATAACAAATTGGCTGTGGTATATAAAATTATTCATAATGATAGTAG
GAGGCTTGGTAGGTTTAAGAATAGTTTTTGCTGTACTTTCTATAGTGAATAGAGTTAGGCAGGGATATTC
ACCATTATCGTTTCAGACCCACCTCCCAACCCCGAGGGGACCCGACAGGCCCGAAGGAATAGAAGAAGAA
GGTGGAGAGAGAGACAGAGACAGATCCATTCGATTAGTGAACGGATCGGCACTGCGTGCGCCAATTCTGC
AGACAAATGGCAGTATTCATCCACAATTTTAAAAGAAAAGGGGGGATTGGGGGGTACAGTGCAGGGGAAA
GAATAGTAGACATAATAGCAACAGACATACAAACTAAAGAATTACAAAAACAAATTACAAAAATTCAAAA
TTTTCGGGTTTATTACAGGGACAGCAGAGATCCAGTTTGGTTAATTAACCCGTGTCGGCTCCAGATCTGG
CCTCCGCGCCGGGTTTTGGCGCCTCCCGCGGGCGCCCCCCTCCTCACGGCGAGCGCTGCCACGTCAGACG
AAGGGCGCAGCGAGCGTCCTGATCCTTCCGCCCGGACGCTCAGGACAGCGGCCCGCTGCTCATAAGACTC
GGCCTTAGAACCCCAGTATCAGCAGAAGGACATTTTAGGACGGGACTTGGGTGACTCTAGGGCACTGGTT
TTCTTTCCAGAGAGCGGAACAGGCGAGGAAAAGTAGTCCCTTCTCGGCGATTCTGCGGAGGGATCTCCGT
GGGGCGGTGAACGCCGATGATTATATAAGGACGCGCCGGGTGTGGCACAGCTAGTTCCGTCGCAGCCGGG
ATTTGGGTCGCGGTTCTTGTTTGTGGATCGCTGTGATCGTCACTTGGTGAGTAGCGGGCTGCTGGGCTGG
CCGGGGCTTTCGTGGCCGCCGGGCCGCTCGGTGGGACGGAAGCGTGTGGAGAGACCGCCAAGGGCTGTAG
TCTGGGTCCGCGAGCAAGGTTGCCCTGAACTGGGGGTTGGGGGGAGCGCAGCAAAATGGCGGCTGTTCCC
GAGTCTTGAATGGAAGACGCTTGTGAGGCGGGCTGTGAGGTCGTTGAAACAAGGTGGGGGGCATGGTGGG
CGGCAAGAACCCAAGGTCTTGAGGCCTTCGCTAATGCGGGAAAGCTCTTATTCGGGTGAGATGGGCTGGG
GCACCATCTGGGGACCCTGACGTGAAGTTTGTCACTGACTGGAGAACTCGGTTTGTCGTCTGTTGCGGGG
GCGGCAGTTATGGCGGTGCCGTTGGGCAGTGCACCCGTACCTTTGGGAGCGCGCGCCCTCGTCGTGTCGT
GACGTCACCCGTTCTGTTGGCTTATAATGCAGGGTGGGGCCACCTGCCGGTAGGTGTGCGGTAGGCTTTT
CTCCGTCGCAGGACGCAGGGTTCGGGCCTAGGGTAGGCTCTCCTGAATCGACAGGCGCCGGACCTCTGGT
GAGGGGAGGGATAAGTGAGGCGTCAGTTTCTTTGGTCGGTTTTATGTACCTATCTTCTTAAGTAGCTGAA
GCTCCGGTTTTGAACTATGCGCTCGGGGTTGGCGAGTGTGTTTTGTGAAGTTTTTTAGGCACCTTTTGAA
ATGTAATCATTTGGGTCAATATGTAATTTTCAGTGTTAGACTAGTAAATTGTCCGCTAAATTCTGGCCGT
TTTTGGCTTTTTTGTTAGACGAAGCTTGGGCCCGGGATCCATGGCTGAGAACAAGGCAAAAGTGAGCATG
GCAGGAGCCAAGAGGGTGCCCGTCACCGTGACAGCCGCTTCCAAACCAGGCCTGAGGCCCAGAACAGCAC
TCGGTGACATCGGCAATAAGGTCTCTGAGGAACTGCAGGCCCGGGTGCCTCTCAAGCGAGAAGCTAAAAC
TCTGGGCACCGGAAAGGGGACCGTCAAAGCTCTCCCCAAGCCTGTGGAGAAAGTCCCTGTGTGCGAACCA
GAGGTGGCGCCTGAGCAGCCTCGCTGGATGGCGCACCCCGCCGTATTGAATGCGCAGCACCCCGACTCGC
ACCATCCGGGCCTGGCGCATAACTACATGGAGCCAGCACAGCTGCTGCCTCCCGACGAGGTGGATGTCTT
CTTCAACCATCTCGACTCGCAGGGCAACCCTTACTACGCCAACCCGGCCCACGCGCGCGCGCGCGTTTCC
TACAGCCCGGCGCATGCCCGTCTCACCGGAGGCCAGATGTGCCGACCACACTTGTTGCACAGCCCAGGCT
TGCCGTGGCTGGACGGGGGCAAAGCAGCTCTCTCTGCCGCCGCTGCCCATCACCACAGTCCCTGGACCGT
CAGCCCGTTCTCCAAGACCCCGCTGCACCCCTCAGCTGCTGGAGCACCCGGAGGGCCTCTGTCTGTTTAC
CCAGGGGCTGCGGGTGGGAGCGGGGGAGGCAGTGGGAGCTCCGTGGCCTCCCTCACCCCCACTGCAGCCC
ACTCGGGCTCCCATCTCTTCGGCTTCCCACCCACGCCACCCAAAGAAGTGTCTCCAGACCCCAGCACAAC
AGGAGCTGCTTCCCCGGCCTCTTCTTCTGCAGGGGGTAGTGTAGCCCGGGGTGAGGACAAGGATGGCGTC
AAGTACCAAGTGTCACTCTCCGAGAGCATGAAGATGGAAGGCGGCAGTCCCCTGCGCCCGGGCCTAGCTA
CCATGGGCACCCAGCCTGCAACACACCACCCGATACCCACCTATCCCTCCTATGTGCCCGCCGCAGCTCA
TGACTATGGCAGCAGTCTCTTCCATCCAGGAGGCTTCCTGGGTGGCCCCGCCTCCAGCTTCACCCCTAAG
CAGAGAAGCAAGGCTCGCTCCTGCTCAGAAGGCCGGGAGTGTGTCAACTGTGGTGCCACAGCCACCCCTC
TCTGGCGACGAGATGGCACGGGCCACTACCTGTGCAATGCCTGTGGGCTCTACCACAAGATGAATGGACA
GAACCGGCCGCTCATCAAGCCCAAGCGGAGGCTGTCTGCTGCCAGAAGAGCGGGCACCTGTTGTGCAAAT
TGTCAGACGACAACCACCACCTTATGGCGCCGGAACGCCAACGGGGACCCTGTGTGCAACGCCTGTGGCC
TCTACTACAAGCTGCACAATGTTAACAGGCCACTGACCATGAAGAAGGAAGGGATCCAGACCCGGAATCG
GAAGATGTCCAGCAAATCCAAGAAAAGCAAGAAAGGGGCTGAATGTTTCGAGGAGCTCTCCAAGTGCATG
CAAGAGAAGTCACCGCCCTTCAGTGCGGCTGCCCTGGCTGGACACATGGCACCTGTGGGACACCTCCCAC
CTTTTAGTCACTCTGGACACATCCTACCCACGCCCACGCCTATCCACCCTTCCTCCAGTCTCTCTTTTGG
CCACCCCCACCCGTCCAGCATGGTGACTGCCATGGGCTAGGGATCCATTCGATATCAAGCTTATCGATAA
TCAACCTCTGGATTACAAAATTTGTGAAAGATTGACTGGTATTCTTAACTATGTTGCTCCTTTTACGCTA
TGTGGATACGCTGCTTTAATGCCTTTGTATCATGCTATTGCTTCCCGTATGGCTTTCATTTTCTCCTCCT
TGTATAAATCCTGGTTGCTGTCTCTTTATGAGGAGTTGTGGCCCGTTGTCAGGCAACGTGGCGTGGTGTG
CACTGTGTTTGCTGACGCAACCCCCACTGGTTGGGGCATTGCCACCACCTGTCAGCTCCTTTCCGGGACT
TTCGCTTTCCCCCTCCCTATTGCCACGGCGGAACTCATCGCCGCCTGCCTTGCCCGCTGCTGGACAGGGG
CTCGGCTGTTGGGCACTGACAATTCCGTGGTGTTGTCGGGGAAATCATCGTCCTTTCCTTGGCTGCTCGC
CTGTGTTGCCACCTGGATTCTGCGCGGGACGTCCTTCTGCTACGTCCCTTCGGCCCTCAATCCAGCGGAC
CTTCCTTCCCGCGGCCTGCTGCCGGCTCTGCGGCCTCTTCCGCGTCTTCGCCTTCGCCCTCAGACGAGTC
GGATCTCCCTTTGGGCCGCCTCCCCGCATCGATACCGTCGACCTCGAGACCTAGAAAAACATGGAGCAAT
CACAAGTAGCAATACAGCAGCTACCAATGCTGATTGTGCCTGGCTAGAAGCACAAGAGGAGGAGGAGGTG
GGTTTTCCAGTCACACCTCAGGTACCTTTAAGACCAATGACTTACAAGGCAGCTGTAGATCTTAGCCACT
TTTTAAAAGAAAAGGGGGGACTGGAAGGGCTAATTCACTCCCAACGAAGACAAGATATCCTTGATCTGTG
GATCTACCACACACAAGGCTACTTCCCTGATTGGCAGAACTACACACCAGGGCCAGGGATCAGATATCCA
CTGACCTTTGGATGGTGCTACAAGCTAGTACCAGTTGAGCAAGAGAAGGTAGAAGAAGCCAATGAAGGAG
AGAACACCCGCTTGTTACACCCTGTGAGCCTGCATGGGATGGATGACCCGGAGAGAGAAGTATTAGAGTG
GAGGTTTGACAGCCGCCTAGCATTTCATCACATGGCCCGAGAGCTGCATCCGGACTGTACTGGGTCTCTC
TGGTTAGACCAGATCTGAGCCTGGGAGCTCTCTGGCTAACTAGGGAACCCACTGCTTAAGCCTCAATAAA
GCTTGCCTTGAGTGCTTCAAGTAGTGTGTGCCCGTCTGTTGTGTGACTCTGGTAACTAGAGATCCCTCAG
ACCCTTTTAGTCAGTGTGGAAAATCTCTAGCAGGGCCCGTTTAAACCCGCTGATCAGCCTCGACTGTGCC
TTCTAGTTGCCAGCCATCTGTTGTTTGCCCCTCCCCCGTGCCTTCCTTGACCCTGGAAGGTGCCACTCCC
ACTGTCCTTTCCTAATAAAATGAGGAAATTGCATCGCATTGTCTGAGTAGGTGTCATTCTATTCTGGGGG
GTGGGGTGGGGCAGGACAGCAAGGGGGAGGATTGGGAAGACAATAGCAGGCATGTGAGCAAAAGGCCAGC
AAAAGGCCAGGAACCGTAAAAAGGCCGCGTTGCTGGCGTTTTTCCATAGGCTCCGCCCCCCTGACGAGCA
TCACAAAAATCGACGCTCAAGTCAGAGGTGGCGAAACCCGACAGGACTATAAAGATACCAGGCGTTTCCC
CCTGGAAGCTCCCTCGTGCGCTCTCCTGTTCCGACCCTGCCGCTTACCGGATACCTGTCCGCCTTTCTCC
CTTCGGGAAGCGTGGCGCTTTCTCATAGCTCACGCTGTAGGTATCTCAGTTCGGTGTAGGTCGTTCGCTC
CAAGCTGGGCTGTGTGCACGAACCCCCCGTTCAGCCCGACCGCTGCGCCTTATCCGGTAACTATCGTCTT
GAGTCCAACCCGGTAAGACACGACTTATCGCCACTGGCAGCAGCCACTGGTAACAGGATTAGCAGAGCGA
GGTATGTAGGCGGTGCTACAGAGTTCTTGAAGTGGTGGCCTAACTACGGCTACACTAGAAGAACAGTATT
TGGTATCTGCGCTCTGCTGAAGCCAGTTACCTTCGGAAAAAGAGTTGGTAGCTCTTGATCCGGCAAACAA
ACCACCGCTGGTAGCGGTGGTTTTTTTGTTTGCAAGCAGCAGATTACGCGCAGAAAAAAAGGATCTCAAG
AAGATCCTTTGATCTTTTCTACGGGGTCTGACGCTCAGTGGAACGAAAACTCACGTTAAGGGATTTTGGT
CATGAGATTATCAAAAAGGATCTTCACCTAGATCCTTTTAAATTAAAAATGAAGTTTTAAATCAATCTAA
AGTATATATGAGTAAACTTGGTCTGACAGTTACCAATGCTTAATCAGTGAGGCACCTATCTCAGCGATCT
GTCTATTTCGTTCATCCATAGTTGCCTGACTCCCCGTCGTGTAGATAACTACGATACGGGAGGGCTTACC
ATCTGGCCCCAGTGCTGCAATGATACCGCGAGACCCACGCTCACCGGCTCCAGATTTATCAGCAATAAAC
CAGCCAGCCGGAAGGGCCGAGCGCAGAAGTGGTCCTGCAACTTTATCCGCCTCCATCCAGTCTATTAATT
GTTGCCGGGAAGCTAGAGTAAGTAGTTCGCCAGTTAATAGTTTGCGCAACGTTGTTGCCATTGCTACAGG
CATCGTGGTGTCACGCTCGTCGTTTGGTATGGCTTCATTCAGCTCCGGTTCCCAACGATCAAGGCGAGTT
ACATGATCCCCCATGTTGTGCAAAAAAGCGGTTAGCTCCTTCGGTCCTCCGATCGTTGTCAGAAGTAAGT
TGGCCGCAGTGTTATCACTCATGGTTATGGCAGCACTGCATAATTCTCTTACTGTCATGCCATCCGTAAG
ATGCTTTTCTGTGACTGGTGAGTACTCAACCAAGTCATTCTGAGAATAGTGTATGCGGCGACCGAGTTGC
TCTTGCCCGGCGTCAATACGGGATAATACCGCGCCACATAGCAGAACTTTAAAAGTGCTCATCATTGGAA
AACGTTCTTCGGGGCGAAAACTCTCAAGGATCTTACCGCTGTTGAGATCCAGTTCGATGTAACCCACTCG
TGCACCCAACTGATCTTCAGCATCTTTTACTTTCACCAGCGTTTCTGGGTGAGCAAAAACAGGAAGGCAA
AATGCCGCAAAAAAGGGAATAAGGGCGACACGGAAATGTTGAATACTCATACTCTTCCTTTTTCAATATT
ATTGAAGCATTTATCAGGGTTATTGTCTCATGAGCGGATACATATTTGAATGTATTTAGAAAAATAAACA
AATAGGGGTTCCGCGCACATTTCCCCGAAAAGTGCCACCTGACGTCGACGGATCGGGAGATCTCCCGATC
CCCTAT
